>Addgene plasmid #42462 | NUDT10A | depositor partial sequence | sequence record 57294 | NUDT10A sequence 426 bps
AAGAGGAGATAATTAATGAAGAAGCGGGCGGCGTGCCTGTGCTTCCGGAGCGAGCGCGAGGACGAGGTCC
TGTTAGTGAGTAGCAGCCGGTACCCGGACCGCTGGATCGTGCCGGGCGGGGGCATGGAGCCCGAGGAGGA
GCCGGGCGGTGCGGCGGTCCGAGAGGTGTACGAAGAGGCGGGAGTCAAGGGGAAGTTAGGCCGGCTCCTG
GGCGTCTTCGAACAGAACCAGGACCCCGAGCACAGAACGTACGTGTATGTACTGACTGTCACGGAGCTGC
TGGAGGATTGGGAAGATTCGGTTAGCATTGGGAGGAAGCGAGAGTGGTTCAAAGTCGAAGATGCCATCAA
GGTTCTCCAGTGCCACAAGCCCGTGCACGCCGAATATCTGGAGAAACTAAAGGCGCACCATCATCACCAC
CATTGA
