>Addgene plasmid #42462 | NUDT10A | addgene partial sequence | sequence record 60090 | T7-term
TCAGCTTCCTTTCGGGCTTTGTTAGCAGCCGGATCTCAGTGGTGGTGGTGGTGGTGCTCGAGTGCGGCCG
CAAGCTTGTCGACGGAGCTCGAATTCGGATCCTCAATGGTGGTGATGATGGTGCGCCTTTAGTTTCTCCA
GATATTCGGCGTGCACGGGCTTGTGGCACTGGAGAACCTTGATGGCATCTTCGACTTTGAACCACTCTCG
CTTCCTCCCAATGCTAACCGAATCTTCCCAATCCTCCAGCAGCTCCGTGACAGTCAGTACATACACGTAC
GTTCTGTGCTCGGGGTCCTGGTTCTGTTCGAAGACGCCCAGGAGCCGGCCTAACTTCCCCTTGACTCCCG
CCTCTTCGTACACCTCTCGGACCGCCGCACCGCCCGGCTCCTCCTCGGGCTCCATGCCCCCGCCCGGCAC
GATCCAGCGGTCCGGGTACCGGCTGCTACTCACTAACAGGACCTCGTCCTCGCGCTCGCTCCGGAAGCAC
AGGCACGCCGCCCGCTTCTTCATTAATTATCTCCTCTTTGTGATTCATGATTCATATGTATATCTCCTTC
TTAAAGTTAAACAAAATTATTTCTAGAGGGGAATTGTTATCCGCTCACAATTCCCCTATAGTGAGTCGTA
TTAATTTCGCGGGATCGAGATCTCGATCCTCTACGCCGGACGCATCGTGGCCGGCATCACCGGCGCCACA
GGTGCGGTTGCTGGCGCCTATATCGCCGACATCACCGATGGGGAAGATCGGGCTCGCCACTTCGGGCTCA
TGAGCGCTTGTTTCGGCGTGGGTATGGTGGCAGGCCCCGTGGCCGGGGGACTGTTGGGCGCCATCTCCTT
GCATGCACCATTCCTTGCGGCGGCGGTGCTCAACGGCCTCAACCTACTACTGGGCTGCTTCCTAATGCAG
GAGTCGCATAAGGGAGAGCGTCGAGATC
