[The description below was written by a language model from this plasmid's Addgene catalogue record.]
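Description:
NUDT10A is a bacterial expression plasmid built on the pNIC-CH backbone from the Structural Genomics Consortium, designed to produce a recombinant fragment of human NUDT10 in E. coli for structure determination. NUDT10 (also known as APS2 or DIPP3-alpha) is a member of the Nudix hydrolase family. The insert is 426 bp and was introduced by ligation-independent cloning. The record cautions that it may not represent the full open reading frame, which is typical of constructs whose boundaries have been trimmed to favour soluble, crystallisable protein. The entry links the construct to a deposited crystal structure. The mutation field only refers to the depositor comments, which list no specific sequence changes, so any differences from the reference sequence are not stated.

The protein carries a C-terminal His6 tag, which allows purification by immobilised metal affinity chromatography. The promoter is not named explicitly, but the listed sequencing primers (T7 forward and T7 terminator reverse) and the recommendation of a DE3 lysogen expression host indicate that the insert lies in a T7 promoter/terminator cassette, transcribed by T7 RNA polymerase supplied by the host. The suggested expression strain also carries a rare-codon tRNA plasmid, which helps translation of human coding sequences in bacteria. The plasmid is maintained at high copy under kanamycin selection and is propagated in a standard cloning strain separate from the expression host. No feature table is provided, so the origin of replication and other backbone elements are not documented. The main use is overexpression and purification of the human NUDT10 domain for crystallography and related biochemical or biophysical studies.
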