Addgene plasmid #42462: NUDT10A
Purpose: Bacterial expression for structure determination; may not be full ORF
Depositing lab: Nicola Burgess-Brown. Depositing organization: University of Oxford.
Backbone
  Vector backbone: pNIC-CH
  Backbone manufacturer: SGC
  Vector type: Bacterial Expression
Growth in bacteria
  Bacterial resistance: Kanamycin, 50 μg/mL
  Growth temperature: 37°C
  Growth strain: Mach1 ;
  Copy number: High Copy
Gene/Insert
  Gene/Insert name: NUDT10A (alt names: NUDT10; gi|41393549; PDB:3MCF)
  Species: H. sapiens (human)
  Insert size (bp): 426
  Mutation: See Comments
  Entrez Gene: NUDT10 (a.k.a. APS2, DIPP3a, hDIPP3alpha)
  Tag / fusion protein: His6 (C terminal on insert)
  Cloning method: Ligation Independent Cloning
  Sequencing primers: 5′ T7; 3′ T7-term
Terms and licenses: Academic/Nonprofit Terms; Industry Terms: Not Available to Industry
Depositor comments: http://www.thesgc.org/structures/3MCF/ Use BL21(DE3)-R3-pRARE2 strain for expression.
How to cite: NUDT10A was a gift from Nicola Burgess-Brown (Addgene plasmid # 42462 ; http://n2t.net/addgene:42462 ; RRID:Addgene_42462)
